>Addgene plasmid #191062 | pEY65 | addgene full sequence | sequence record 375994 | Addgene NGS Result
TCACACAGGAAACAGCTATGACCATGATTACGCCAAGCTGTAAGTTTAAACATGATCTTACTAACTAACT
ATTCTCATTTAAATTTTCAGAGCTTAAAAATGGCTGAAATCACTCACAACGATGGATACGCTAACAACTT
GGAAATGAAATAAGCTTGCATGCCTGCAGTTCACAGGGTCTGGTTTCAAAATAAACTGCAAAATCAAATA
AATCGCCCCACCGGCGATGAAGAGCCAAAACATTACTGAAATTGTAAAAAATCAAGTTTAATAAAAAACT
GGTAGGGAAAAGGAAAAAATGGTAAAACCATAAAATATGTGAAATAAATGATTGCCAACGCATATTATAA
CCAGAAAAAATGTTTGTTATCACTATTGATAAGTGTTTATCAGAGTGTGCTCTCTGCTCCAAGAGGGCAA
GCTGTTTTTGTGTTTCAAATGGTCGAAATACAATTGGAAAGCTATATTTGGAGTTCCGAATTGTGAATTG
TCATGATCTGGAATTAAACGACAATTTTTTGGCATTTCCGATATCTATTGAAAAAATTGGGTGGTTTGAG
AAACATTTGGCAACTCGAATAATTTTTGAATTATGCTATAACTTTTTGGAGAAGATCAACTTTTTTTAAA
ATACCAACTTCGAAGTCACCTGCAACTTTTTGAAGAAAAATTGTTTTGGAAATGGCAACATCTTAGACTT
TTTTGCAAACATTCGGCAACTTTTGAACATATGTATTTAGCAACTTTTGGAGCATATTGGCATTTGCCAG
TTTTAATCGATCGCAAACGTTTTGGAGAATATCGACAACTTTAGGAAGTCATCGGCAGTTCCGAAAATTT
TCGGCACCTAATCAGCTTCATAGATTCGTTTCGATCACTATCCTATCCCCGGCTTTCTGCCAGAATTCCA
GTAACACATTGATATTCTTCCCCAACACCACATTATTCATGTATTTCCTCCAAACCACTGAACCATCTCA
TTCTCAAACCAGTTTCTATCCGTTTGTTTGCATTCAATTAAATTTTTTTTTTCAGCGTATTCTTCTTTGC
ACTGGGATGAATGGAAAAGTAGGTGGAGAGGCAATGACAAAAATTATTTATTATTCCTGTCTTATTTCTT
TCAAAGTAATTTATTTGCACTCTCGACTGAAGTTTTTCCAACTTTACGTGTCAGCTTTGTACCTGCCTGC
CTACCTAAAAAAAGCGGCATGTACATTGGCAGCAGGCTCGTGTGTCAGACATGGGTAAAATTATTCCATA
AAAGATATTTCAATTCATATTTGTTGGCTAGTTTTTAGCCTGCCTGCTTTTTTGAGCCTAACACGTGGAT
TGTGGAAGGACCAATTAGAAAGTGTACATGCGCCTTTGAAGGTTGAGTAGTGTCAATTGGGAATATGTTA
AAAAAAAATTTTTATTTTATATTCTAATAGAAAGTAGATTTCAAATACTTGTTCCTTAACGTCGTAGGTG
TGAAAACATCCGACATCGTTTGAAAATTCTCACGAAATCAATCAAAACTTTTCTTAAATTTCACAATTTA
CCAAAACATTGACTGAAAACCTAAAATTTTTGGAGTGTTTCATCGTGCATTTTGGACATTTTGGGACATT
ATAAGTGAATTTAGACATAGTTCTCAGACAGAAAATTGTGTGAAAATCAATAATTAGACCCTCCCGTTGC
CGACGCTCATCATCACTGACCAAATTGATAAGATGATAAGGATGAGTGAAATAGACGACTTTTGGTCAAA
AAATCATTGTCATCTCGGAGATTGAATTTTGTTTTATTTATCATTCTGCATATTATGTTGAGTTTGAGTG
TCTGAAGTTTGGCACCTTCGCCAATATTTCCGTTTTCAGAACTTTTGACAATTTCTGCAGCCAATTCTTT
TTCTCCAGAAGCTTCATCACATCATCATTTTCTTATTCTTCCATTCACCTAAATCCATCATTCTCCTCCC
CCGTCCTTTTCTCTTTGCGACGCCCATTTCCGGATAAGAGGCCTCGCGCATAGATGGATAGGTATCGGAA
ATGTGCTCGGTTCCCATAGCGAAATTATATTTCTTATTTTCTTATTTTCCCCTCATTTCTCTTATTTTCC
TACCTCCTTCGATCTCTGTCAATCGTGGGAAATCTTTTTGCTCCAGCTTTACAATTTTTGTCGAACTTTC
AGTAGTAGTTCGGTATACCCGGGATTGGCCAAAGGACCCAAAGGTATGTTTCGAATGATACTAACATAAC
ATAGAACATTTTCAGGAGGACCCTTGCTTGGAGGGTACCGAGCTCAGAAAAAATGACCGCTCCAAAGAAG
AAGCGCAAGGTTCCAGTCGAGAAGATGACTGCCCCAAAAAAGAAACGTAAGGTCCCGCGGGTAAGTTTAA
ACAGTTCGGTACTAACTAACCATACATATTTAAATTTTCAGCGCGCTGTGTCAAAAGGAGAAGAGCTTAT
TAAGGAGAATATGCGTTCCAAGCTCTACCTCGAGGGATCCGTCAACGGACACCAATTCAAGTGCACCCAC
GAGGGAGAGGGAAAGCCATACGAGGGAAAGCAAACCAACCGTATCAAGGTCGTCGAGGGAGGACCACTCC
CATTCGCCTTCGACATCCTCGCCACCCACTTCATGTACGGATCCAAGGTAAGTTTAAACATATATATACT
AACTAACCCTGATTATTTAAATTTTCAGGTCTTCATCAAGTACCCAGCCGACCTCCCAGACTACTTCAAG
CAATCCTTCCCAGAGGGATTCACCTGGGAGCGTGTCATGGTCTTCGAGGACGGAGGAGTCCTCACCGCCA
CCCAAGACACCTCCCTCCAAGACGGAGAGCTCATCTACAACGTCAAGGTCCGTGGAGTCAACTTCCCAGC
CAACGGACCAGTCATGCAAAAGAAGACCCTCGGATGGGAGCCATCCACCGAGACCATGTACCCAGCCGAC
GGAGGACTCGAGGGACGTTGCGACAAGGTAAGTTTAAACATGATTTTACTAACTAACTAATCTGATTTAA
ATTTTCAGGCCCTCAAGCTCGTCGGAGGAGGACACCTCCACGTCAACTTCAAGACCACCTACAAGTCCAA
GAAGCCAGTCAAGATGCCAGGAGTCCACTACGTCGACCGTCGTCTCGAGCGTATCAAGGAGGCCGACAAC
GAGACCTACGTCGAGCAATACGAGCACGCCGTCGCCCGTTACTCCAACCTCGGAGGAGGAATGGACGAGC
TCTACAAGCCTAGGATACCGGTGGGTGAAGACCCACCAAAGCCATCTGCCAAGGGAGCCAAGAAGGCCGC
CAAGACCGTTACGAAGCCAAAGGACGGAAAGAAGAGACGTCATGCCCGTAAGGAATCATACTCCGTCTAC
ATCTACCGTGTCCTCAAGCAAGTTCATCCAGACACTGGAGTTTCCTCCAAAGCCATGTCTATCATGAACT
CTTTTGTCAACGATGTCTTCGAGCGTATTGCTGCTGAAGCATCCCGTCTTGCTCACTACAACAAGCGTTC
CACAATCTCATCCCGCGAAATTCAGACCGCTGTCCGTCTGATCCTTCCAGGAGAGCTTGCCAAGCACGCC
GTGTCTGAGGGAACCAAGGCCGTTACCAAGTACACTTCCAGCAAGTAGGAATTCCAACTGAGCGCCGGTC
GCTACCATTACCAACTTGTCTGGTGTCAAAAATAATAGGGGCCGCTGTCATCAGAGTAAGTTTAAACTGA
GTTCTACTAACTAACGAGTAATATTTAAATTTTCAGCATCTCGCGCCCGTGCCTCTGACTTCTAAGTCCA
ATTACTCTTCAACATCCCTACATGCTCTTTCTCCCTGTGCTCCCACCCCCTATTTTTGTTATTATCAAAA
AACTTCTCTTAATTTCTTTGTTTTTTAGCTTCTTTTAAGTCACCTCTAACAATGAAATTGTGTAGATTCA
AAAATAGAATTAATTCGTAATAAAAAGTCGAAAAAAATTGTGCTCCCTCCCCCCATTAATAATAATTCTA
TCCCAAAATCTACACAATGTTCTGTGTACACTTCTTATGTTTTTTACTTCTGATAAATTTTTTTGAAACA
TCATAGAAAAAACCGCACACAAAATACCTTATCATATGTTACGTTTCAGTTTATGACCGCAATTTTTATT
TCTTCGCACGTCTGGGCCTCTCATGACGTCAAATCATGCTCATCGTGAAAAAGTTTTGGAGTATTTTTGG
AATTTTTCAATCAAGTGAAAGTTTATGAAATTAATTTTCCTGCTTTTGCTTTTTGGGGTTTCCCCTATTG
TTTGTCAAGATTTCGAGGACGGCGTTTTTCTTGCTAAAATCACAAGTATTGATGAGCACGATGCAAGAAA
GATCGGAAGAAGGTTTGGGTTTGAGGCTCAGTGGAAGGTGAGTAGAAGTTGATAATTTGAAAGTGGAGTA
GTGTCTATGGGGTTTTTGCCTTAAATGACAGAATACATTCCCAATATACCAAACATAACTGTTTCCTACT
AGTCGGCCGTACGGGCCCTTTCGTCTCGCGCGTTTCGGTGATGACGGTGAAAACCTCTGACACATGCAGC
TCCCGGAGACGGTCACAGCTTGTCTGTAAGCGGATGCCGGGAGCAGACAAGCCCGTCAGGGCGCGTCAGC
GGGTGTTGGCGGGTGTCGGGGCTGGCTTAACTATGCGGCATCAGAGCAGATTGTACTGAGAGTGCACCAT
ATGCGGTGTGAAATACCGCACAGATGCGTAAGGAGAAAATACCGCATCAGGCGGCCTTAAGGGCCTCGTG
ATACGCCTATTTTTATAGGTTAATGTCATGATAATAATGGTTTCTTAGACGTCAGGTGGCACTTTTCGGG
GAAATGTGCGCGGAACCCCTATTTGTTTATTTTTCTAAATACATTCAAATATGTATCCGCTCATGAGACA
ATAACCCTGATAAATGCTTCAATAATATTGAAAAAGGAAGAGTATGAGTATTCAACATTTCCGTGTCGCC
CTTATTCCCTTTTTTGCGGCATTTTGCCTTCCTGTTTTTGCTCACCCAGAAACGCTGGTGAAAGTAAAAG
ATGCTGAAGATCAGTTGGGTGCACGAGTGGGTTACATCGAACTGGATCTCAACAGCGGTAAGATCCTTGA
GAGTTTTCGCCCCGAAGAACGTTTTCCAATGATGAGCACTTTTAAAGTTCTGCTATGTGGCGCGGTATTA
TCCCGTATTGACGCCGGGCAAGAGCAACTCGGTCGCCGCATACACTATTCTCAGAATGACTTGGTTGAGT
ACTCACCAGTCACAGAAAAGCATCTTACGGATGGCATGACAGTAAGAGAATTATGCAGTGCTGCCATAAC
CATGAGTGATAACACTGCGGCCAACTTACTTCTGACAACGATCGGAGGACCGAAGGAGCTAACCGCTTTT
TTGCACAACATGGGGGATCATGTAACTCGCCTTGATCGTTGGGAACCGGAGCTGAATGAAGCCATACCAA
ACGACGAGCGTGACACCACGATGCCTGTAGCAATGGCAACAACGTTGCGCAAACTATTAACTGGCGAACT
ACTTACTCTAGCTTCCCGGCAACAATTAATAGACTGGATGGAGGCGGATAAAGTTGCAGGACCACTTCTG
CGCTCGGCCCTTCCGGCTGGCTGGTTTATTGCTGATAAATCTGGAGCCGGTGAGCGTGGGTCTCGCGGTA
TCATTGCAGCACTGGGGCCAGATGGTAAGCCCTCCCGTATCGTAGTTATCTACACGACGGGGAGTCAGGC
AACTATGGATGAACGAAATAGACAGATCGCTGAGATAGGTGCCTCACTGATTAAGCATTGGTAACTGTCA
GACCAAGTTTACTCATATATACTTTAGATTGATTTAAAACTTCATTTTTAATTTAAAAGGATCTAGGTGA
AGATCCTTTTTGATAATCTCATGACCAAAATCCCTTAACGTGAGTTTTCGTTCCACTGAGCGTCAGACCC
CGTAGAAAAGATCAAAGGATCTTCTTGAGATCCTTTTTTTCTGCGCGTAATCTGCTGCTTGCAAACAAAA
AAACCACCGCTACCAGCGGTGGTTTGTTTGCCGGATCAAGAGCTACCAACTCTTTTTCCGAAGGTAACTG
GCTTCAGCAGAGCGCAGATACCAAATACTGTTCTTCTAGTGTAGCCGTAGTTAGGCCACCACTTCAAGAA
CTCTGTAGCACCGCCTACATACCTCGCTCTGCTAATCCTGTTACCAGTGGCTGCTGCCAGTGGCGATAAG
TCGTGTCTTACCGGGTTGGACTCAAGACGATAGTTACCGGATAAGGCGCAGCGGTCGGGCTGAACGGGGG
GTTCGTGCACACAGCCCAGCTTGGAGCGAACGACCTACACCGAACTGAGATACCTACAGCGTGAGCTATG
AGAAAGCGCCACGCTTCCCGAAGGGAGAAAGGCGGACAGGTATCCGGTAAGCGGCAGGGTCGGAACAGGA
GAGCGCACGAGGGAGCTTCCAGGGGGAAACGCCTGGTATCTTTATAGTCCTGTCGGGTTTCGCCACCTCT
GACTTGAGCGTCGATTTTTGTGATGCTCGTCAGGGGGGCGGAGCCTATGGAAAAACGCCAGCAACGCGGC
CTTTTTACGGTTCCTGGCCTTTTGCTGGCCTTTTGCTCACATGTTCTTTCCTGCGTTATCCCCTGATTCT
GTGGATAACCGTATTACCGCCTTTGAGTGAGCTGATACCGCTCGCCGCAGCCGAACGACCGAGCGCAGCG
AGTCAGTGAGCGAGGAAGCGGAAGAGCGCCCAATACGCAAACCGCCTCTCCCCGCGCGTTGGCCGATTCA
TTAATGCAGCTGGCACGACAGGTTTCCCGACTGGAAAGCGGGCAGTGAGCGCAACGCAATTAATGTGAGT
TAGCTCACTCATTAGGCACCCCAGGCTTTACACTTTATGCTTCCGGCTCGTATGTTGTGTGGAATTGTGA
GCGGATAACAATT
Features (pLannotate 1.2.2; 14 found; start..end, strand, type, name):
    152..169     -  misc_feature   MCS (fragment): pUC18/19 multiple cloning site
   2370..2421    +  CDS            mEGFP (fragment): monomeric enhanced GFP, optimized with synthetic introns for expression in C. elegans
   2428..3228    +  CDS            CyOFP1: CyOFP1 is a basic (constitutively fluorescent) long stokes shift fluorescent protein published in 2016, derived from Entacmaea quadricolor. It is reported to be a very rapidly-maturing monomer with moderate acid sensitivity.
   3253..3615    +  CDS            his-11: H2B1_CAEEL - Experimental evidence at protein level: Swiss-Prot protein existence level 1. Core component of nucleosome. Nucleosomes wrap and compact DNA into chromatin, limiting DNA accessibility to the cellular machineries which require DNA as a template. Histones thereby play a central role in transcription regulation, DNA repair, DNA replication and chromosomal stability. DNA accessibility is regulated via a complex set of post-translational modifications of histones, also called histone code, and nucleosome remodeling. From Caenorhabditis elegans.
   4225..4377    +  CDS            aex-5 (fragment): AEX5_CAEEL - Also known as kpc-3 From Caenorhabditis elegans.
   4505..4540    +  CDS            rop (fragment): Rop protein, which maintains plasmids at low copy number; rop
   4642..4741    +  misc_feature   bom (fragment): basis of mobility region from pBR322
   4839..4943    +  promoter       AmpR promoter: bla
   4944..5804    +  CDS            AmpR: β-lactamase; bla; confers resistance to ampicillin, carbenicillin, and related antibiotics
   5975..6563    +  rep_origin     ori: high-copy-number ColE1/pMB1/pBR322/pUC origin of replication
   6746..6838    +  CDS            lacI (fragment): lac repressor; lacI; The lac repressor binds to the lac operator to inhibit transcription in E. coli. This inhibition can be relieved by adding lactose or isopropyl-β-D-thiogalactopyranoside (IPTG).
   6851..6872    +  protein_bind   CAP binding site: CAP binding activates transcription in the presence of cAMP. E. coli catabolite activator protein
   6887..6917    +  promoter       lac promoter: promoter for the E. coli lac operon
   6925..6941    +  protein_bind   lac operator: The lac repressor binds to the lac operator to inhibit transcription in E. coli. This inhibition can be relieved by adding lactose or isopropyl-β-D-thiogalactopyranoside (IPTG). lac repressor encoded by lacI
