[The description below was written by a language model from this plasmid's Addgene catalogue record and pLannotate feature annotations shown in this document.]
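Description:
pEY65 is a C. elegans expression plasmid built on the pPD95.62 backbone, one of the Fire-lab worm vectors, and was assembled by Gibson cloning as part of the NeuroPAL reporter set. It is propagated in E. coli through a high-copy ColE1/pUC-type origin and selected with ampicillin via the β-lactamase gene and its own promoter. Remnants of the pUC/pBR322 lineage are also annotated: a fragment of the multiple cloning site, the lac promoter, operator and CAP site, and short fragments of lacI, rop and the bom region. None of these plays a role in worm expression.

The catalogued insert is bas-1, which here serves as regulatory sequence rather than as an expressed protein, since the stated purpose is a bas-1 neural reporter. The feature table does not annotate this promoter, but an unannotated stretch of roughly 2 kb lies between the MCS fragment and the reporter coding region, which is the likely location of the bas-1 upstream sequence. Downstream sits a short fragment matching the start of worm-optimised GFP, probably a leftover of the backbone's original reporter, followed by the full CyOFP1 coding sequence, a cyan-excitable orange fluorescent protein with a long Stokes shift. It is followed closely by his-11, a C. elegans histone H2B. The arrangement suggests a fusion, which would tether the fluorophore to chromatin and give the nuclear signal described. A small aex-5 match further downstream may reflect backbone 3' sequence; the record does not explain it.

The plasmid labels the nuclei of bas-1-expressing neurons as one colour component in multicolour neuronal identification; the record refers to the NeuroPAL publication for the exact expression pattern.
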