Addgene plasmid #191062: pEY65
Purpose: bas-1 fluorescent neural reporter driving nuclear CYOFP expression (refer to NeuroPAL paper for expression)
Depositing lab: Oliver Hobert & Eviatar Yemini. Depositing organization: Columbia University. Publication: NeuroPAL: A Multicolor Atlas for Whole-Brain Neuronal Identification in C. elegans. Yemini E, Lin A, Nejatbakhsh A, Varol E, Sun R, Mena GE, Samuel ADT, Paninski L, Venkatachalam V, Hobert O. Cell. 2021 Jan 7;184(1):272-288.e11. doi: 10.1016/j.cell.2020.12.012. Epub 2020 Dec 29. PubMed 33378642.
Backbone
  Vector backbone: pPD95.62
  Vector type: Worm Expression
Growth in bacteria
  Bacterial resistance: Ampicillin, 100 μg/mL
  Growth temperature: 37°C
  Growth strain: DH5alpha
  Copy number: Unknown
Gene/Insert
  Gene/Insert name: bas-1
  Species: C. elegans (nematode)
  Mutation: None
  Entrez Gene: bas-1
  Cloning method: Gibson Cloning
Terms and licenses: Academic/Nonprofit Terms; Industry Terms: Not Available to Industry
How to cite: pEY65 was a gift from Oliver Hobert & Eviatar Yemini (Addgene plasmid # 191062 ; http://n2t.net/addgene:191062 ; RRID:Addgene_191062)
